Addgene plasmid #169779: pGRNA2
Purpose: (Empty Backbone) Insert one gRNA
Depositing lab: Sang-Gyu Kim. Depositing organization: Korea Advanced Institute of Science and Technology. Publication: A multiplex guide RNA expression system and its efficacy for plant genome engineering. Oh Y, Lee B, Kim H, Kim SG. Plant Methods. 2020 Mar 12;16:37. doi: 10.1186/s13007-020-00580-x. eCollection 2020. PubMed 32190101.
Backbone
  Vector backbone: All in One™ vector
  Backbone manufacturer: BIOFACT
  Vector type: Unspecified
Growth in bacteria
  Bacterial resistance: Kanamycin, 50 μg/mL
  Growth temperature: 37°C
  Growth strain: DH5alpha
  Copy number: High Copy
Gene/Insert
  Cloning method: Restriction Enzyme
Terms and licenses: Academic/Nonprofit Terms; Industry Terms: Not Available to Industry
How to cite: pGRNA2 was a gift from Sang-Gyu Kim (Addgene plasmid # 169779 ; http://n2t.net/addgene:169779 ; RRID:Addgene_169779)
