[The description below was written by a language model from this plasmid's Addgene catalogue record and pLannotate feature annotations shown in this document.]
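Description:
pGRNA2 is a small (about 3.5 kb) empty-backbone cloning plasmid built on the commercial All in One vector and intended to receive a single guide RNA spacer by restriction-enzyme cloning. It comes from a multiplex guide RNA expression system developed for plant genome engineering. It is maintained in standard E. coli at high copy number through a ColE1/pUC-type origin. The catalogue lists kanamycin as the selection, consistent with the annotated Tn5-derived NeoR/KanR (nptII) gene. The feature table also shows a complete β-lactamase (AmpR) coding sequence immediately downstream, preceded by only a short fragment of its promoter, although ampicillin is not listed as a selection for this plasmid.

The functional payload is compact: a tRNA element followed, after a short gap, by the Streptococcus pyogenes Cas9 guide RNA scaffold. The gap between the two is the likely position for the spacer, though the record does not name the cloning sites or enzymes. In tRNA–gRNA designs of this kind, endogenous tRNA-processing enzymes cleave at the tRNA borders, so several such units joined in tandem can be transcribed as one RNA and released as individual guides. No plant or Pol III promoter is annotated, and no Cas9 gene is present, which suggests pGRNA2 serves as a module plasmid whose tRNA–gRNA unit is later combined with others in an expression vector. The record does not describe that step.

The remaining features are backbone remnants: a lac promoter, operator and CAP binding site upstream of the cloning region, and short fragments of lacI, ccdB and Tn5 transposase. The ccdB fragment is far too short to encode the toxin, consistent with growth in DH5alpha.
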