Features (pLannotate 1.2.2; 12 found; start..end, strand, type, name):
     56..126     +  ncRNA          tRNA: Accession: RF00005 - tRNA
    150..225     +  misc_RNA       gRNA scaffold: guide RNA scaffold for the Streptococcus pyogenes CRISPR/Cas9 system
    251..336     +  CDS            ccdB (fragment): CcdB, a bacterial toxin that poisons DNA gyrase; ccdB; Plasmids containing the ccdB gene cannot be propagated in standard E. coli strains.
    384..653     +  CDS            tnpA (fragment): TN5P_ECOLX - Also known as tnp. Experimental evidence at protein level: Swiss-Prot protein existence level 1. Mediates transposition of transposon Tn5 by a 'cut and paste' mechanism. First, the monomeric transposase binds the 19 bp inverted DNA repeats flanking the transposon. Then, dimerization of the DNA- bound transposase creates a synaptic DNA complex. After nicking of the first DNA strand, excision of the transposon proceeds through a series of intermediates. The transposase then mediates the insertion of the transposon at a new site by strand transfer. The activity of the wild- type tran
    685..1479    +  CDS            NeoR/KanR: aminoglycoside phosphotransferase from Tn5; aph(3')-II (or nptII); confers resistance to neomycin, kanamycin, and G418 (Geneticin®)
   1480..1496    +  promoter       AmpR promoter (fragment): bla
   1497..2357    +  CDS            AmpR: β-lactamase; bla; confers resistance to ampicillin, carbenicillin, and related antibiotics
   2528..3116    +  rep_origin     ori: high-copy-number ColE1/pMB1/pBR322/pUC origin of replication
   3299..3391    +  CDS            lacI (fragment): lac repressor; lacI; The lac repressor binds to the lac operator to inhibit transcription in E. coli. This inhibition can be relieved by adding lactose or isopropyl-β-D-thiogalactopyranoside (IPTG).
   3404..3425    +  protein_bind   CAP binding site: CAP binding activates transcription in the presence of cAMP. E. coli catabolite activator protein
   3440..3470    +  promoter       lac promoter: promoter for the E. coli lac operon
   3478..3494    +  protein_bind   lac operator: The lac repressor binds to the lac operator to inhibit transcription in E. coli. This inhibition can be relieved by adding lactose or isopropyl-β-D-thiogalactopyranoside (IPTG). lac repressor encoded by lacI
>Addgene plasmid #169779 | pGRNA2 | addgene full sequence | sequence record 337781 | Addgene NGS Result
CAGGAAACAGCTATGACCATGATTACGCCAAGCTTCACCTGCTAAGTAAGAACAAAGCACCAGTGGTCTA
GTGGTAGAATAGTACCCTGCCACGGTACAGACCCGGGTTCGATTCCCGGCTGGTGCAAGAGACCTCCGGA
GTGGTCTCAGTTTTAGAGCTAGAAATAGCAAGTTAAAATAAGGCTAGTCCGTTATCAACTTGAAAAAGTG
GCACCGAGTCGGTGCGGCTGGCTGCAGGTGCTCGAGGGGCCCGTTATCGGGGAAGAAGTGGCTGATCTCA
GCCACCGCGAAAATGACATCAAAAACGCCATTAACCTGATGTTCTGGGGAATATAAATGTCAGGCATGAG
ATTATCAAAAAGGATCTTCACCTAGATCCTTTTCACGTAGAAAGCCAGTCCGCAGAAACGGTGCTGACCC
CGGATGAATGTCAGCTACTGGGCTATCTGGACAAGGGAAAACGCAAGCGCAAAGAGAAAGCAGGTAGCTT
GCAGTGGGCTTACATGGCGATAGCTAGACTGGGCGGTTTTATGGACAGCAAGCGAACCGGAATTGCCAGC
TGGGGCGCCCTCTGGTAAGGTTGGGAAGCCCTGCAAAGTAAACTGGATGGCTTTCTTGCCGCCAAGGATC
TGATGGCGCAGGGGATCAAGCTCTGATCAAGAGACAGGATGAGGATCGTTTCGCATGATTGAACAAGATG
GATTGCACGCAGGTTCTCCGGCCGCTTGGGTGGAGAGGCTATTCGGCTATGACTGGGCACAACAGACAAT
CGGCTGCTCTGATGCCGCCGTGTTCCGGCTGTCAGCGCAGGGGCGCCCGGTTCTTTTTGTCAAGACCGAC
CTGTCCGGTGCCCTGAATGAACTGCAAGACGAGGCAGCGCGGCTATCGTGGCTGGCCACGACGGGCGTTC
CTTGCGCAGCTGTGCTCGACGTTGTCACTGAAGCGGGAAGGGACTGGCTGCTATTGGGCGAAGTGCCGGG
GCAGGATCTCCTGTCATCTCACCTTGCTCCTGCCGAGAAAGTATCCATCATGGCTGATGCAATGCGGCGG
CTGCATACGCTTGATCCGGCTACCTGCCCATTCGACCACCAAGCGAAACATCGCATCGAGCGAGCACGTA
CTCGGATGGAAGCCGGTCTTGTCGATCAGGATGATCTGGACGAAGAGCATCAGGGGCTCGCGCCAGCCGA
ACTGTTCGCCAGGCTCAAGGCGAGCATGCCCGACGGCGAGGATCTCGTCGTGACCCATGGCGATGCCTGC
TTGCCGAATATCATGGTGGAAAATGGCCGCTTTTCTGGATTCATCGACTGTGGCCGGCTGGGTGTGGCGG
ACCGCTATCAGGACATAGCGTTGGCTACCCGTGATATTGCTGAAGAGCTTGGCGGCGAATGGGCTGACCG
CTTCCTCGTGCTTTACGGTATCGCCGCTCCCGATTCGCAGCGCATCGCCTTCTATCGCCTTCTTGACGAG
TTCTTCTGAATTGAAAAAGGAAGAGTATGAGTATTCAACATTTCCGTGTCGCCCTTATTCCCTTTTTTGC
GGCATTTTGCCTTCCTGTTTTTGCTCACCCAGAAACGCTGGTGAAAGTAAAAGATGCTGAAGATCAGTTG
GGTGCACGAGTGGGTTACATCGAACTGGATCTCAACAGCGGTAAGATCCTTGAGAGTTTTCGCCCCGAAG
AACGTTTTCCAATGATGAGCACTTTTAAAGTTCTGCTATGTGGCGCGGTATTATCCCGTATTGACGCCGG
GCAAGAGCAACTCGGTCGCCGCATACACTATTCTCAGAATGACTTGGTTGAGTACTCACCAGTCACAGAA
AAGCATCTTACGGATGGCATGACAGTAAGAGAATTATGCAGTGCTGCCATAACCATGAGTGATAACACTG
CGGCCAACTTACTTCTGACAACGATCGGAGGACCGAAGGAGCTAACCGCTTTTTTGCACAACATGGGGGA
TCATGTAACTCGCCTTGATCGTTGGGAACCGGAGCTGAATGAAGCCATACCAAACGACGAGCGTGACACC
ACGATGCCTGTAGCAATGGCAACAACGTTGCGCAAACTATTAACTGGCGAACTACTTACTCTAGCTTCCC
GGCAACAATTAATAGACTGGATGGAGGCGGATAAAGTTGCAGGACCACTTCTGCGCTCGGCCCTTCCGGC
TGGCTGGTTTATTGCTGATAAATCTGGAGCCGGTGAGCGTGGTTCGCGCGGTATCATTGCAGCACTGGGG
CCAGATGGTAAGCCCTCCCGTATCGTAGTTATCTACACGACGGGGAGCCAGGCAACTATGGATGAACGAA
ATAGACAGATCGCTGAGATAGGTGCCTCACTGATTAAGCATTGGTAACTGTCAGACCAAGTTTACTCATA
TATACTTTAGATTGATTTAAAACTTCATTTTTAATTTAAAAGGATCTAGGTGAAGATCCTTTTTGATAAT
CTCATGACCAAAATCCCTTAACGTGAGTTTTCGTTCCACTGAGCGTCAGACCCCGTAGAAAAGATCAAAG
GATCTTCTTGAGATCCTTTTTTTCTGCGCGTAATCTGCTGCTTGCAAACAAAAAAACCACCGCTACCAGC
GGTGGTTTGTTTGCCGGATCAAGAGCTACCAACTCTTTTTCCGAAGGTAACTGGCTTCAGCAGAGCGCAG
ATACCAAATACTGTTCTTCTAGTGTAGCCGTAGTTAGGCCACCACTTCAAGAACTCTGTAGCACCGCCTA
CATACCTCGCTCTGCTAATCCTGTTACCAGTGGCTGCTGCCAGTGGCGATAAGTCGTGTCTTACCGGGTT
GGATTCAAGACGATAGTTACCGGATAAGGCGCAGCGGTCGGGCTGAACGGGGGGTTCGTGCACACAGCCC
AGCTTGGAGCGAACGACCTACACCGAACTGAGATACCTACAGCGTGAGCTATGAGAAAGCGCCACGCTTC
CCGAAGGGAGAAAGGCGGACAGGTATCCGGTAAGCGGCAGGGTCGGAACAGGAGAGCGCACGAGGGAGCT
TCCAGGGGGAAACGCCTGGTATCTTTATAGTCCTGTCGGGTTTCGCCACCTCTGACTTGAGCGTCGATTT
TTGTGATGCTCGTCAGGGGGGCGGAGCCTATGGAAAAACGCCAGCAACGCGGCCTTTTTACGGTTCCTGG
CCTTTTGCTGGCCTTTTGCTCACATGTTCTTTCCTGCGTTATCCCCTGATTCTGTGGATAACCGTATTAC
CGCCTTTGAGTGAGCTGATACCGCTCGCCGCAGCCGAACGACCGAGCGCAGCGAATCAGTGAGCGAGGAA
GCGGAAGAGCGCCCAATACGCAAACCGCCTCTCCCCGCGCGTTGGCCGATTCATTAATGCAGCTGGCACG
ACAGGTTTCCCGACTGGAAAGCGGGCAGTGAGCGCAACGCAATTAATGTGAGTTAGCTCACTCATTAGGC
ACCCCAGGCTTTACACTTTATGCTTCCGGCTCGTATGTTGTGTGGAATTGTGAGCGGATAACAATTTCAC
A
